>Addgene plasmid #177637 | pZS181 | addgene full sequence | sequence record 348523 | Addgene NGS Result
GACTCGCTGCGCTCGGTCGTTCGGCTGCGGCGAGCGGTATCAGCTCACTCAAAGGCGGTAATACGGTTAT
CCACAGAATCAGGGGATAACGCAGGAAAGAACATGTGAGCAAAAGGCCAGCAAAAGGCCAGGAACCGTAA
AAAGGCCGCGTTGCTGGCGTTTTTCCATAGGCTCCGCCCCCCTGACGAGCATCACAAAAATCGACGCTCA
AGTCAGAGGTGGCGAAACCCGACAGGACTATAAAGATACCAGGCGTTTCCCCCTGGAAGCTCCCTCGTGC
GCTCTCCTGTTCCGACCCTGCCGCTTACCGGATACCTGTCCGCCTTTCTCCCTTCGGGAAGCGTGGCGCT
TTCTCATAGCTCACGCTGTAGGTATCTCAGTTCGGTGTAGGTCGTTCGCTCCAAGCTGGGCTGTGTGCAC
GAACCCCCCGTTCAGCCCGACCGCTGCGCCTTATCCGGTAACTATCGTCTTGAGTCCAACCCGGTAAGAC
ACGACTTATCGCCACTGGCAGCAGCCACTGGTAACAGGATTAGCAGAGCGAGGTATGTAGGCGGTGCTAC
AGAGTTCTTGAAGTGGTGGCCTAACTACGGCTACACTAGAAGAACAGTATTTGGTATCTGCGCTCTGCTG
AAGCCAGTTACCTTCGGAAAAAGAGTTGGTAGCTCTTGATCCGGCAAACAAACCACCGCTGGTAGCGGTG
GTTTTTTTGTTTGCAAGCAGCAGATTACGCGCAGAAAAAAAGGATCTCAAGAAGATCCTTTGATCTTTTC
TACGGGGTCTGACGCTCAGTGGAACGAAAACTCACGTTAAGGGATTTTGGTCATGAGATTATCAAAAAGG
ATCTTCACCTAGATCCTTTTAAATTAAAAATGAAGTTTTAAATCAATCTAAAGTATATATGAGTAAACTT
GGTCTGACAGTTACCAATGCTTAATCAGTGAGGCACCTATCTCAGCGATCTGTCTATTTCGTTCATCCAT
AGTTGCCTGACTCCCCGTCGTGTAGATAACTACGATACGGGAGGGCTTACCATCTGGCCCCAGTGCTGCA
ATGATACCGCGAGACCCACGCTCACCGGCTCCAGATTTATCAGCAATAAACCAGCCAGCCGGAAGGGCCG
AGCGCAGAAGTGGTCCTGCAACTTTATCCGCCTCCATCCAGTCTATTAATTGTTGCCGGGAAGCTAGAGT
AAGTAGTTCGCCAGTTAATAGTTTGCGCAACGTTGTTGCCATTGCTACAGGCATCGTGGTGTCACGCTCG
TCGTTTGGTATGGCTTCATTCAGCTCCGGTTCCCAACGATCAAGGCGAGTTACATGATCCCCCATGTTGT
GCAAAAAAGCGGTTAGCTCCTTCGGTCCTCCGATCGTTGTCAGAAGTAAGTTGGCCGCAGTGTTATCACT
CATGGTTATGGCAGCACTGCATAATTCTCTTACTGTCATGCCATCCGTAAGATGCTTTTCTGTGACTGGT
GAGTACTCAACCAAGTCATTCTGAGAATAGTGTATGCGGCGACCGAGTTGCTCTTGCCCGGCGTCAATAC
GGGATAATACCGCGCCACATAGCAGAACTTTAAAAGTGCTCATCATTGGAAAACGTTCTTCGGGGCGAAA
ACTCTCAAGGATCTTACCGCTGTTGAGATCCAGTTCGATGTAACCCACTCGTGCACCCAACTGATCTTCA
GCATCTTTTACTTTCACCAGCGTTTCTGGGTGAGCAAAAACAGGAAGGCAAAATGCCGCAAAAAAGGGAA
TAAGGGCGACACGGAAATGTTGAATACTCATACTCTTCCTTTTTCAATATTATTGAAGCATTTATCAGGG
TTATTGTCTCATGAGCGGATACATATTTGAATGTATTTAGAAAAATAAACAAATAGGGGTTCCGCGCACA
TTTCCCCGAAAAGTGCCACCTAAATTGTAAGCGTTAATATTTTGTTAAAATTCGCGTTAAATTTTTGTTA
AATCAGCTCATTTTTTAACCAATAGGCCGAAATCGGCAAAATCCCTTATAAATCAAAAGAATAGACCGAG
ATAGGGT
[37 nt withheld, positions 2038-2074]
AAAGAACGTGGACTCCAACGTCAAAGG
[49 nt withheld, positions 2102-2150]
T
[91 nt withheld, positions 2152-2242]
G
[124 nt withheld, positions 2244-2367]
CCCATTCGCCATTCAGGCTGCGCAACTGTTGGGAAGGGCGATCGGTGCGGGCCTCTTCGCTATTACGCCA
GTCGACCGCCAATTCAATATGGCGTATATGGACTCATGCCAATTCAATATGGTGGATCTGGACCTGTGCC
AATTCAATATGGCGTATATGGACTCGTGCCAATTCAATATGGTGGATCTGGACCCCAGCCAATTCAATAT
GGCGGACTTGGCACCATGCCAATTCAATATGGCGGACCTGGCACTGTGCCAACTGGGGAGGGGTCTACTT
GGCACGGTGCCAAGTTTGAGGAGGGGTCTTGGCCCTGTGCCAAGTCCGCCATATTGAATTGGCATGGTGC
CAATAATGGCGGCCATATTGGCTATATGCCAGGATCAATATATAGGCAATATCCAATATGGCCCTATGCC
AATATGGCTATTGGCCAGGTTCAATACTATGTATTGGCCCTATGCCATATAGTATTCCATATATGGGTTT
TCCTATTGACGTAGATAGCCCCTCCCAATGGGCGGTCCCATATACCATATATGGGGCTTCCTAATACCGC
CCATAGCCACTCCCCCATTGACGTCAATGGTCTCTATATATGGTCTTTCCTATTGACGTCATATGGGCGG
TCCTATTGACGTATATGGCGCCTCCCCCATTGACGTCAATTACGGTAAATGGCCCGCCTGGCTCAATGCC
CATTGACGTCAATAGGACCACCCACCATTGACGTCAATGGGATGGCTCATTGCCCATTCATATCCGTTCT
CACGCCCCCTATTGACGTCAATGACGGTAAATGGCCCACTTGGCAGTACATCAATATCTATTAATAGTAA
CTTGGCAAGTACATTACTATTGGAAGTACGCCAGGGTACATTGGCAGTACTCCCATTGACGTCAATGGCG
GTAAATGGCCCGCGATGGCTGCCAAGTACATCCCCATTGACGTCAATGGGGAGGGGCAATGACGCAAATG
GGCGTTCCATTGACGTAAATGGGCGGTAGGCGTGCCTAATGGGAGGTCTATATAAGCAATGCTCGTTTAG
GGAACCGCCATTCTGCCTGGGGACGTCGGAGCAAGCTTGATTTAGGTGACACTATAGAATACAAGCTACT
TGTTCTTTTTGCAGGATCCACTAGTGGCGCGCCATGGAAGAGACAAAAATCATATACCACATAGACGATG
AGGACACCCCGTACCTTGTGAAGTTGCCAATTCCTGCGGACCAAGTGACATTAGGCGATTTTAAGAATGT
TCTCAATCGGCCCAACTACAAATTCTTCTTCAAGTCTATGGACGATGATTTCGGCGTTGTCAAAGAAGAA
ATTGTAGAAGATGAGGCCAAGCTGCCATGCTTCAACGGCCGGGTGGTATCCTGGCTCGTCCCGGCCGACA
GCAGCACAGGAGCGCCATCGGACACGGGGTCGCAATGCCAAAGCGAAGCACCCTCAGACATGCAGCCACC
CATGGAACGGACGGGCGGCATCGGCGACTCGCGACCGCCTTCTTTCCATGCGAATGCACCAGGAAGCACA
GACAAACTCAGCGACACAGAAACAGAATCGGTCATCAGCTCAAGAAGAGGGAGACACCAAAGTTCAAGGA
GGGACAGACATCATAATGATTTTTCTCGTCCGAAGAGGGACCACCATCGGAGCGGTCATGGGTACGAAAG
CTCCTCCACGTTAATGAGCAGCGACATCGAGTCTACGAGTTACTTCGATTCCACAGACGACGACAGCAGA
TTTAGTAGTGCAACAGAGCGAAGCAGCTCATCACGATTAATGCGCAGCAAACACAGGAAACGGCGGCGGA
GACCGCGCATGCCTCAAGTCCAGCGTGCCTCTTCTTTTAGCAGTATAACAGACTCTACTATGTCACTCAA
CATTATCACAGTAACCTTAAATTTGGACAAAATTAACTTCTTGGGTATCAGCATTGTTGGTCAAAGCAAC
AAGGGCGGGGACGGTGGGATCTACGTGGGCTCGATCATGAAGGGGGGTGCGGTAGCAGCGGACGGCAGGA
TCGAGCCAGGCGACATGATCCTGCAGGTCAACGAAGTCAGCTTTGAGAACATGAGCAACGATGATGCCGT
CAGGGTACTACGAGAAGCTGTGCACCAGCCAGGGCCCATCAAACTTGTCGTTGCTAAGTGCTGGGATCCT
TCACCTAAGGGTTACTTCACAATCCCTAGGAGTGAGCCAGTCCGGCCGATTGATCCCGGTGCGTGGGTGG
CCCACACCAACGCCATGAAAGTGGCCGCGTACCACGGTCAAGCAGGACCGGTCAGTCCCTCCATGACCTC
AATGACGTCCGGCAGCTCTTCACTAACCAGCTCTATCCCCGAGTCCGAAAGATTGGAGGATTTCGGCCCA
CTGTCAATCAACTCGGACTTGAACACCATCGTGCGTGCCATGGCGGCCCCGGACTCTGGCCTGGACATCA
GAGACCGCATGTGGCTCAAGATTACCATTCCAAACGCTTTCCTAGGTTCTGATGTTGTGGAATGGCTGTA
CAATCGTGTGGAGGGTTTCACAGATCGGCGAGATGCCAGGAAGTATGCCTGCAACCTCCTCAAGGCGGGC
TACATCCGACACACCGTCAACAAGATCACCTTCTCCGAGCAGTGCTACTACATCTTTGGAGACCTGTGCG
GAAACATGGCGGCCCTGTCGCTGGGTGACGACACCCCAGAAGTGGACCAGGACACCCTGGCGCCTCTCCC
CCAGCACTGGATGCCCCCCGGCCAGCTACCCCCAAATATACCCACGGCCCCTCCCCTCCCCTACCAGCCC
ATAGGCTATTCCCAGTTTGACACGGCCAGCTACACCAGTTTTGGAAACGGGAGCGTAGGCAGTGCCGGAA
GTGGAGGAAGCAGTGGTTCAGGCCACAGCCAAGACCACAAGGACCGGAAAGGCCGCAGCAAAGGCAGCTC
TGGCAGCGAATCGGACGCCACCTCCATCATCAGCCGGTCAACGGCGAGAGGGGACCTACCCATGCGTGCC
GACGGCTCCCTGCGGGGCGACACGCCCCCTATGTCCGTCAACTCCATGCCCATGGGCGTGGCCATCCCCC
CGATGGGTCAAATGACAGGGCTCGCACAGGCCAGCGAGATTGCAAGAATGGGCCGGCCAGCGATCGCCAT
GGCAGAAATCGGTACTGGCTTTCCATTCGACCCCCATTATGTGGAAGTCCTGGGCGAGCGCATGCACTAC
GTCGATGTTGGTCCGCGCGATGGCACCCCTGTGCTGTTCCTGCACGGTAACCCGACCTCCTCCTACGTGT
GGCGCAACATCATCCCGCATGTTGCACCGACCCATCGCTGCATTGCTCCAGACCTGATCGGTATGGGCAA
ATCCGACAAACCAGACCTGGGTTATTTCTTCGACGACCACGTCCGCTTCATGGATGCCTTCATCGAAGCC
CTGGGTCTGGAAGAGGTCGTCCTGGTCATTCACGACTGGGGCTCCGCTCTGGGTTTCCACTGGGCCAAGC
GCAATCCAGAGCGCGTCAAAGGTATTGCATTTATGGAGTTCATCCGCCCTATCCCGACCTGGGACGAATG
GCCAGAATTTGCCCGCGAGACCTTCCAGGCCTTCCGCACCACCGACGTCGGCCGCAAGCTGATCATCGAT
CAGAACGTTTTTATCGAGGGTACGCTGCCGATGGGTGTCGTCCGCCCGCTGACTGAAGTCGAGATGGACC
ATTACCGCGAGCCGTTCCTGAATCCTGTTGACCGCGAGCCACTGTGGCGCTTCCCAAACGAGCTGCCAAT
CGCCGGTGAGCCAGCGAACATCGTCGCGCTGGTCGAAGAATACATGGACTGGCTGCACCAGTCCCCTGTC
CCGAAGCTGCTGTTCTGGGGCACCCCAGGCGTTCTGATCCCACCGGCCGAAGCCGCTCGCCTGGCCAAAA
GCCTGCCTAACTGCAAGGCTGTGGACATCGGCCCGGGTCTGAATCTGCTGCAAGAAGACAACCCGGACCT
GATCGGCAGCGAGATCGCGCGCTGGCTTTCGACGCTCGAGATTTCCTAAGAATTCAAGGCCTCTCGAGCC
TCTAGAACTATAGTGAGTCGTATTACGTAGATCCAGACATGATAAGATACATTGATGAGTTTGGACAAAC
CACAACTAGAATGCAGTGAAAAAAATGCTTTATTTGTGAAATTTGTGATGCTATTGCTTTATTTGTAACC
ATTATAAGCTGCAATAAACAAGTTAACAACAACAATTGCATTCATTTTATGTTTCAGGTTCAGGGGGAGG
TGTGGGAGGTTTTTTAATTCGCGGCCGCGGCGCCAATGCATTGGGCCCGGTACCCAGCTTTTGTTCCCTT
TAGTGAGGGTTAATTGCGCGCTTGGCGTAATCATGGTCATAGCTGTTTCCTGTGTGAAATTGTTATCCGC
TCACAATTCCACACAACATACGAGCCGGGAGCATAAAGTGTAAAGCCTGGGGTGCCTAATGAGTGAGCTA
ACTCACATTAATTGCGTTGCGCTCACTGCCCGCTTTCCAGTCGGGAAACCTGTCGTGCCAGCTGCATTAA
TGAATCGGCCAACGCGCGGGGAGAGGCGGTTTGCGTATTGGGCGCTCTTCCGCTTCCTCGCTCACT
Features (pLannotate 1.2.2; 16 found; start..end, strand, type, name):
    162..750     -  rep_origin     ori: high-copy-number ColE1/pMB1/pBR322/pUC origin of replication
    921..1781    -  CDS            AmpR: β-lactamase; bla; confers resistance to ampicillin, carbenicillin, and related antibiotics
   1782..1886    -  promoter       AmpR promoter: bla
   1939..2367    -  rep_origin     f1 ori (sequence partly withheld): f1 bacteriophage origin of replication; arrow indicates direction of (+) strand synthesis
   2372..2438    -  CDS            lacZα (fragment): LacZα fragment of β-galactosidase; lacZ fragment
   2445..3422    +  promoter       CMV IE94 promoter: enhancer/promoter region of simian cytomegalovirus major immediate early transcription unit IE94
   3457..3475    +  promoter       SP6 promoter: promoter for bacteriophage SP6 RNA polymerase
   3521..5221    +  CDS            DVL3 (fragment): DVL3_HUMAN - Also known as KIAA0208. Experimental evidence at protein level: Swiss-Prot protein existence level 1. Involved in the signal transduction pathway mediated by multiple Wnt genes. From Homo sapiens (Human).
   5516..6403    +  CDS            HaloTag®: modified bacterial dehalogenase that forms covalent bonds with chloroalkane derivatives
   6435..6452    -  promoter       T7 promoter (fragment): promoter for bacteriophage T7 RNA polymerase
   6457..6591    -  polyA_signal   SV40 poly(A) signal: SV40 polyadenylation signal
   6704..6722    -  promoter       T3 promoter: promoter for bacteriophage T3 RNA polymerase
   6767..6783    -  protein_bind   lac operator: The lac repressor binds to the lac operator to inhibit transcription in E. coli. This inhibition can be relieved by adding lactose or isopropyl-β-D-thiogalactopyranoside (IPTG). lac repressor encoded by lacI
   6791..6821    -  promoter       lac promoter: promoter for the E. coli lac operon
   6836..6857    -  protein_bind   CAP binding site: CAP binding activates transcription in the presence of cAMP. E. coli catabolite activator protein
   6870..6962    -  CDS            lacI (fragment): lac repressor; lacI; The lac repressor binds to the lac operator to inhibit transcription in E. coli. This inhibition can be relieved by adding lactose or isopropyl-β-D-thiogalactopyranoside (IPTG).
