[The description below was written by a language model from this plasmid's Addgene catalogue record and pLannotate feature annotations shown in this document.]
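Description:
pZS181 is a 6,983 nt plasmid built on the pCS2+8 backbone and designed for in vitro transcription of mRNA encoding Dishevelled from the sea star Patiria miniata. It is propagated in E. coli as a high-copy plasmid through a ColE1/pUC-type origin and selected with ampicillin via the β-lactamase gene and its native promoter. An f1 phage origin is also present, along with lac-derived remnants of the cloning vector lineage (lacZα and lacI fragments, lac promoter, operator and CAP site), which play no role in the payload.

The expression unit follows the usual pCS2 layout. A simian cytomegalovirus IE94 enhancer/promoter sits directly upstream of an SP6 phage promoter, so the same insert can be transcribed by SP6 RNA polymerase in vitro or, in principle, be expressed from the CMV element in vertebrate cells. Downstream lies the Dishevelled open reading frame. The automated annotation labels it as a fragment of human DVL3, which reflects homology matching only, since the catalogue entry gives the species as Patiria miniata. A HaloTag coding sequence is fused at the C terminus. HaloTag is a modified bacterial dehalogenase that bonds covalently to chloroalkane ligands, allowing the fusion protein to be labelled with fluorescent dyes. An SV40 polyadenylation signal follows the cassette, and T7 (partial) and T3 promoters flank that region in the antisense orientation.

The stated purpose is to make synthetic Dishevelled-HaloTag mRNA. The associated study concerns Dishevelled localisation during axis specification in sea star oocytes, which suggests use in imaging the tagged protein, though the record does not describe how the RNA is delivered. The 5′ cloning site is not recorded.
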