Addgene plasmid #177637: pZS181
Purpose: In vitro transcription of Patiria miniata Dishevelled
Depositing lab: Iain Cheeseman. Depositing organization: Whitehead Institute for Biomedical Research. Publication: Polarized Dishevelled dissolution and reassembly drives embryonic axis specification in sea star oocytes. Swartz SZ, Tan TH, Perillo M, Fakhri N, Wessel GM, Wikramanayake AH, Cheeseman IM. Curr Biol. 2021 Dec 20;31(24):5633-5641.e4. doi: 10.1016/j.cub.2021.10.022. Epub 2021 Nov 4. PubMed 34739818.
Backbone
  Vector backbone: pCS2+8
  Vector type: in vitro transcription
Growth in bacteria
  Bacterial resistance: Ampicillin, 100 μg/mL
  Growth temperature: 37°C
  Growth strain: DH5alpha
  Copy number: High Copy
Gene/Insert
  Gene/Insert name: Dishevelled
  Species: Patiria miniata
  Tag / fusion protein: HaloTag (C terminal on insert)
  Cloning method: Restriction Enzyme; 5′ cloning site unknown (unknown if destroyed)
Terms and licenses: Academic/Nonprofit Terms; Industry Terms: Not Available to Industry
How to cite: pZS181 was a gift from Iain Cheeseman (Addgene plasmid # 177637 ; http://n2t.net/addgene:177637 ; RRID:Addgene_177637)
